>Addgene plasmid #91250 | pHH0103_SH3KBP1-3/3 | addgene full sequence | sequence record 190988 | Addgene NGS Result
ACATTAACCTATAAAAATAGGCGTATCACGAGGCCCTTTCGTCTTCAAGAATTCCCGACACCATCGAATG
GTGCAAAACCTTTCGCGGTATGGCATGATAGCGCCCGGAAGAGAGTCAATTCAGGGTGGTGAATGTGAAA
CCAGTAACGTTATACGATGTCGCAGAGTATGCCGGTGTCTCTTATCAGACCGTTTCCCGCGTGGTGAACC
AGGCCAGCCACGTTTCTGCGAAAACGCGGGAAAAAGTGGAAGCGGCGATGGCGGAGCTGAATTACATTCC
CAACCGCGTGGCACAACAACTGGCGGGCAAACAGTCGTTGCTGATTGGCGTTGCCACCTCCAGTCTGGCC
CTGCACGCGCCGTCGCAAATTGTCGCGGCGATTAAATCTCGCGCCGATCAACTGGGTGCCAGCGTGGTGG
TGTCGATGGTAGAACGAAGCGGCGTCGAAGCCTGTAAAGCGGCGGTGCACAATCTTCTCGCGCAACGCGT
CAGTGGGCTGATCATTAACTATCCGCTGGATGACCAGGATGCCATTGCTGTGGAAGCTGCCTGCACTAAT
GTTCCGGCGTTATTTCTTGATGTCTCTGACCAGACACCCATCAACAGTATTATTTTCTCCCATGAAGACG
GTACGCGACTGGGCGTGGAGCATCTGGTCGCATTGGGTCACCAGCAAATCGCGCTGTTAGCGGGCCCATT
AAGTTCTGTCTCGGCGCGTCTGCGTCTGGCTGGCTGGCATAAATATCTCACTCGCAATCAAATTCAGCCG
ATAGCGGAACGGGAAGGCGACTGGAGTGCCATGTCCGGTTTTCAACAAACCATGCAAATGCTGAATGAGG
GCATCGTTCCCACTGCGATGCTGGTTGCCAACGATCAGATGGCGCTGGGCGCAATGCGCGCCATTACCGA
GTCCGGGCTGCGCGTTGGTGCGGATATCTCGGTAGTGGGATACGACGATACCGAAGACAGCTCATGTTAT
ATCCCGCCGTTAACCACCATCAAACAGGATTTTCGCCTGCTGGGGCAAACCAGCGTGGACCGCTTGCTGC
AACTCTCTCAGGGCCAGGCGGTGAAGGGCAATCAGCTGTTGCCCGTCTCACTGGTGAAAAGAAAAACCAC
CCTGGCGCCCAATACGCAAACCGCCTCTCCCCGCGCGTTGGCCGATTCATTAATGCAGCTGGCACGACAG
GTTTCCCGACTGGAAAGCGGGCAGTGAGCGCAACGCAATTAATGTAAGTTAGCTCACTCATTAGGCACAA
TTCTCATGTTTGACAGCTTATCATCGACTGCACGGTGCACCAATGCTTCTGGCGTCAGGCAGCCATCGGA
AGCTGTGGTATGGCTGTGCAGGTCGTAAATCACTGCATAATTCGTGTCGCTCAAGGCGCACTCCCGTTCT
GGATAATGTTTTTTGCGCCGACATCATAACGGTTCTGGCAAATATTCTGAAATGAGCTGTTGACAATTAA
TCATCGGCTCGTATAATGTGTGGAATTGTGAGCGGATAACAATTTCACACAGGAAACAGCCAGTCCGTTT
AGGTGTTTTCACGAGCACTTCACCAACAAGGACCATAGATTATGAAAATCGAAGAACACCATCACCATCA
CCATTCCAGCGGTAAGCTTATGTCCCCTATACTAGGTTATTGGAAAATTAAGGGCCTTGTGCAACCCACT
CGACTTCTTTTGGAATATCTTGAAGAAAAATATGAAGAGCATTTGTATGAGCGCGATGAAGGTGATAAAT
GGCGAAACAAAAAGTTTGAATTGGGTTTGGAGTTTCCCAATCTTCCTTATTATATTGATGGTGATGTTAA
ATTAACACAGTCTATGGCCATCATACGTTATATAGCTGACAAGCACAACATGTTGGGTGGTTGTCCAAAA
GAGCGTGCAGAGATTTCAATGCTTGAAGGAGCGGTTTTGGATATTAGATACGGTGTTTCGAGAATTGCAT
ATAGTAAAGACTTTGAAACTCTCAAAGTTGATTTTCTTAGCAAGCTACCTGAAATGCTGAAAATGTTCGA
AGATCGTTTATGTCATAAAACATATTTAAATGGTGATCATGTAACCCATCCTGACTTCATGTTGTATGAC
GCTCTTGATGTTGTTTTATACATGGACCCAATGTGCCTGGATGCGTTCCCAAAATTAGTTTGTTTTAAAA
AACGTATTGAAGCTATCCCACAAATTGATAAGTACTTGAAATCCAGCAAGTATATAGCATGGCCTTTGCA
GGGCTGGCAAGCCACGTTTGGTGGTGGCGACCATCCTCCAAAATCGGATCTGGAAGTTCTGTTCCAGGGG
CCCCTGTCCAGCGGTCTGGTTCCGCGTGGTTCCGGTACCGCGGCCCAGCCGGCCGACTACTGTAAAGTGA
TTTTTCCGTATGAAGCCCAGAATGACGACGAACTGACGATTAAAGAAGGCGATATTGTGACCCTGATTAA
CAAAGATTGCATTGACGTCGGTTGGTGGGAAGGTGAACTGAACGGCCGTCGCGGTGTGTTTCCGGATAAT
TTCGTTAAACTGCTGCCGGCGGCCGCATA
[142 nt withheld, positions 2550-2691]
C
[98 nt withheld, positions 2693-2790]
AGTTTGTACTGGTGACGAAACTCAGTGTCTAGCTAGAGTGGC
[149 nt withheld, positions 2833-2981]
T
[41 nt withheld, positions 2983-3023]
T
[62 nt withheld, positions 3025-3086]
A
[35 nt withheld, positions 3088-3122]
CCTCCCTCAATCGGTTGAATGTCGCCCTTTTGTCTTTGGCGCTGGTAAACCATATGAA
[86 nt withheld, positions 3181-3266]
T
[54 nt withheld, positions 3268-3321]
CTAGCGCCGCCCTATACCTTGTCTGCCTCCCCGCGTTGCGTCGCGGTGCATGGAGCCGGGCCACCTCGAC
CTGAATGGAAGCCGGCGGCACCTCGCTAACGGATTCACCACTCCAAGAATTGGAGCCAATCAATTCTTGC
GGAGAACTGTGAATGCGCAAACCAACCCTTGGCAGAACATATCCATCGCGTCCGCCATCTCCAGCAGCCG
CACGCGGCGCATCTCGGGCAGCGTTGGGTCCTGGCCACGGGTGCGCATGATCGTGCTCCTGTCGTTGAGG
ACCCGGCTAGGCTGGCGGGGTTGCCTTACTGGTTAGCAGAATGAATCACCGATACGCGAGCGAACGTGAA
GCGACTGCTGCTGCAAAACGTCTGCGACCTGAGCAACAACATGAATGGTCTTCGGTTTCCGTGTTTCGTA
AAGTCTGGAAACGCGGAAGTCAGCGCCCTGCACCATTATGTTCCGGATCTGCATCGCAGGATGCTGCTGG
CTACCCTGTGGAACACCTACATCTGTATTAACGAAGCGCTGGCATTGACCCTGAGTGATTTTTCTCTGGT
CCCGCCGCATCCATACCGCCAGTTGTTTACCCTCACAACGTTCCAGTAACCGGGCATGTTCATCATCAGT
AACCCGTATCGTGAGCATCCTCTCTCGTTTCATCGGTATCATTACCCCCATGAACAGAAATCCCCCTTAC
ACGGAGGCATCAGTGACCAAACAGGAAAAAACCGCCCTTAACATGGCCCGCTTTATCAGAAGCCAGACAT
TAACGCTTCTGGAGAAACTCAACGAGCTGGACGCGGATGAACAGGCAGACATCTGTGAATCGCTTCACGA
CCACGCTGATGAGCTTTACCGCAGGATCCGCGAAATTGTAAGCGTTAATATTTTGTTAAAATTCGCGTTA
AATTTTTGTTAAATCAGCTCATTTTTTAACCAATAGGCCGAAATCGGCAAAATCCCTTATAAATCAAAAG
AATAGACCGAGATAGGGT
[37 nt withheld, positions 4320-4356]
AAAGAACGTGGACTCCAACGTCAAAGG
[49 nt withheld, positions 4384-4432]
T
[91 nt withheld, positions 4434-4524]
G
[124 nt withheld, positions 4526-4649]
CGCGGATCCTGCCTCGCGCGTTTCGGTGATGACGGTGAAAACCTCTGACACATGCAGCTCCCGGAGACGG
TCACAGCTTGTCTGTAAGCGGATGCCGGGAGCAGACAAGCCCGTCAGGGCGCGTCAGCGGGTGTTGGCGG
GTGTCGGGGCGCAGCCATGACCCAGTCACGTAGCGATAGCGGAGTGTATACTGGCTTAACTATGCGGCAT
CAGAGCAGATTGTACTGAGAGTGCACCATATGCGGTGTGAAATACCGCACAGATGCGTAAGGAGAAAATA
CCGCATCAGGCGCTCTTCCGCTTCCTCGCTCACTGACTCGCTGCGCTCGGTCGTTCGGCTGCGGCGAGCG
GTATCAGCTCACTCAAAGGCGGTAATACGGTTATCCACAGAATCAGGGGATAACGCAGGAAAGAACATGT
GAGCAAAAGGCCAGCAAAAGGCCAGGAACCGTAAAAAGGCCGCGTTGCTGGCGTTTTTCCATAGGCTCCG
CCCCCCTGACGAGCATCACAAAAATCGACGCTCAAGTCAGAGGTGGCGAAACCCGACAGGACTATAAAGA
TACCAGGGTTTCCCCCTGGAAGCTCCCTCGTGCGCTCTCCTGTTCCGACCCTGCCGCTTACCGGATACCT
GTCCGCCTTTCTCCCTTCGGGAAGCGTGGCGCTTTCTCATAGCTCACGCTGTAGGTATCTCAGTTCGGTG
TAGGTCGTTCGCTCCAAGCTGGGCTGTGTGCACGAACCCCCCGTTCAGCCCGACCGCTGCGCCTTATCCG
GTAACTATCGTCTTGAGTCCAACCCGGTAAGACACGACTTATCGCCACTGGCAGCAGCCACTGGTAACAG
GATTAGCAGAGCGAGGTATGTAGGCGGTGCTACAGAGTTCTTGAAGTGGTGGCCTAACTACGGCTACACT
AGAAGGACAGTATTTGGTATCTGCGCTCTGCTGAAGCCAGTTACCTTCGGAAAAAGAGTTGGTAGCTCTT
GATCCGGCAAACAAACCACCGCTGGTAGCGGTGGTTTTTTTGTTTGCAAGCAGCAGATTACGCGCAGAAA
AAAAGGATCTCAAGAAGATCCTTTGATCTTTTCTACGGGGTCTGACGCTCAGTGGAACGAAAACTCACGT
TAAGGGATTTTGGTCATGAGATTATCAAAAAGGATCTTCACCTAGATCCTTTTAAATTAAAAATGAAGTT
TTAAATCAATCTAAAGTATATATGAGTAAACTTGGTCTGACAGTTACCAATGCTTAATCAGTGAGGCACC
TATCTCAGCGATCTGTCTATTTCGTTCATCCATAGTTGCCTGACTCCCCGTCGTGTAGATAACTACGATA
CGGGAGGGCTTACCATCTGGCCCCAGTGCTGCAATGATACCGCGAGACCCACGCTCACCGGCTCCAGATT
TATCAGCAATAAACCAGCCAGCCGGAAGGGCCGAGCGCAGAAGTGGTCCTGCAACTTTATCCGCCTCCAT
CCAGTCTATTAATTGTTGCCGGGAAGCTAGAGTAAGTAGTTCGCCAGTTAATAGTTTGCGCAACGTTGTT
GCCATTGCTGCAGGCATCGTGGTGTCACGCTCGTCGTTTGGTATGGCTTCATTCAGCTCCGGTTCCCAAC
GATCAAGGCGAGTTACATGATCCCCCATGTTGTGCAAAAAAGCGGTTAGCTCCTTCGGTCCTCCGATCGT
TGTCAGAAGTAAGTTGGCCGCAGTGTTATCACTCATGGTTATGGCAGCACTGCATAATTCTCTTACTGTC
ATGCCATCCGTAAGATGCTTTTCTGTGACTGGTGAGTACTCAACCAAGTCATTCTGAGAATAGTGTATGC
GGCGACCGAGTTGCTCTTGCCCGGCGTCAACACGGGATAATACCGCGCCACATAGCAGAACTTTAAAAGT
GCTCATCATTGGAAAACGTTCTTCGGGGCGAAAACTCTCAAGGATCTTACCGCTGTTGAGATCCAGTTCG
ATGTAACCCACTCGTGCACCCAACTGATCTTCAGCATCTTTTACTTTCACCAGCGTTTCTGGGTGAGCAA
AAACAGGAAGGCAAAATGCCGCAAAAAAGGGAATAAGGGCGACACGGAAATGTTGAATACTCATACTCTT
CCTTTTTCAATATTATTGAAGCATTTATCAGGGTTATTGTCTCATGAGCGGATACATATTTGAATGTATT
TAGAAAAATAAACAAATAGGGGTTCCGCGCACATTTCCCCGAAAAGTGCCACCTGACGTCTAAGAAACCA
TTATTATCATG
Features (pLannotate 1.2.2; 21 found; start..end, strand, type, name):
     57..134     +  promoter       lacIq promoter: lacI (mutant); In the lacIq allele, a single base change in the promoter boosts expression of the lacI gene about 10-fold.
    135..1217    +  CDS            lacI: lac repressor; lacI; The lac repressor binds to the lac operator to inhibit transcription in E. coli. This inhibition can be relieved by adding lactose or isopropyl-β-D-thiogalactopyranoside (IPTG).
   1230..1251    +  protein_bind   CAP binding site: CAP binding activates transcription in the presence of cAMP. E. coli catabolite activator protein
   1270..1287    +  promoter       tet promoter (fragment): E. coli promoter for tetracycline efflux protein gene
   1460..1488    +  promoter       tac promoter: strong E. coli promoter; hybrid between the trp and lac UV5 promoters
   1496..1512    +  protein_bind   lac operator: The lac repressor binds to the lac operator to inhibit transcription in E. coli. This inhibition can be relieved by adding lactose or isopropyl-β-D-thiogalactopyranoside (IPTG). lac repressor encoded by lacI
   1597..1614    +  CDS            6xHis: 6xHis affinity tag
   1630..2283    +  CDS            GST26_SCHJA: Experimental evidence at protein level: Swiss-Prot protein existence level 1. GST isoenzymes appear to play a central role in the parasite detoxification system. Other functions are also suspected including a role in increasing the solubility of haematin in the parasite gut. From Schistosoma japonicum (Blood fluke).
   2368..2526    +  CDS            sem-5 (fragment): SEM5_CAEEL - Experimental evidence at protein level: Swiss-Prot protein existence level 1. Adapter protein which modulates signaling mediated by several receptor tyrosine kinases such as egl-15 and let-23 probably acting upstream of let-60/ras. Negatively regulates vulva induction probably downstream of let-23 (PubMed:1372395, PubMed:16547100). Involved in sex myoblast migration (PubMed:1372395, PubMed:9073451). Negatively regulates fluid homeostasis probably downstream of egl-15 (PubMed:1372395, PubMed:11689700). During the formation of neuromuscular junctions at the larval stage, negatively
   2554..2601    +  terminator     fd terminator (sequence withheld): central terminator from bacteriophage fd (Otsuka and Kunisawa, 1982)
   2606..2818    +  CDS            M13 gene III (fragment) (sequence partly withheld): pIII; III; minor coat protein
   2833..3303    +  CDS            M13 gene III (fragment) (sequence partly withheld): pIII; III; minor coat protein
   3325..3395    +  CDS            TcR (fragment): tetracycline efflux protein; tet; confers resistance to tetracycline
   3637..4017    -  CDS            YPB1_ECOLX: Protein predicted: Swiss-Prot protein existence level 4. From Escherichia coli.
   4034..4185    +  CDS            rop (fragment): Rop protein, which maintains plasmids at low copy number; rop
   4221..4649    -  rep_origin     f1 ori (sequence partly withheld): f1 bacteriophage origin of replication; arrow indicates direction of (+) strand synthesis
   4658..4697    +  CDS            rop (fragment): Rop protein, which maintains plasmids at low copy number; rop
   4799..4939    +  misc_feature   bom: basis of mobility region from pBR322
   5125..5712    -  rep_origin     ori: high-copy-number ColE1/pMB1/pBR322/pUC origin of replication
   5883..6743    -  CDS            AmpR: β-lactamase; bla; confers resistance to ampicillin, carbenicillin, and related antibiotics
   6744..6848    -  promoter       AmpR promoter: bla
