[The description below was written by a language model from this plasmid's Addgene catalogue record and pLannotate feature annotations shown in this document.]
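Description:
pHH0103_SH3KBP1-3/3 is a 6.9 kb bacterial expression plasmid built on the pHH0103 backbone for producing and purifying a single human SH3 domain in E. coli. The insert is a 195 bp fragment of human SH3KBP1 (also known as CIN85). The "3/3" label presumably marks the third of the three SH3 domains in that protein. It was cloned by restriction digestion between SfiI and NotI sites.

Expression is driven by the strong hybrid tac promoter followed by a lac operator. The plasmid also carries lacI under the lacIq promoter, so transcription is repressed until it is relieved with IPTG. The open reading frame begins with a 6xHis tag followed by Schistosoma japonicum glutathione S-transferase, which places the SH3 domain at the C-terminal end of a His-GST fusion that can be captured on either nickel or glutathione resins. The automated annotation labels the region just after GST as a fragment of C. elegans sem-5, itself an SH3-containing adaptor. This is most likely a homology hit on the SH3KBP1 insert rather than a separate element.

An fd terminator follows the insert. Beyond it lie fragments of M13 gene III, together with partial tetracycline-resistance and rop sequences, which suggests that the backbone derives from a pBR322-type phagemid display vector. The gene III pieces sit after the terminator and are not indicated to be part of the expressed protein.

The plasmid replicates from a ColE1/pBR322-family origin with a bom site and is catalogued as low copy. It also carries an f1 origin and is selected with ampicillin through β-lactamase. It belongs to a collection made for a systematic analysis of human SH3 domain binding specificities.
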