Addgene plasmid #91250: pHH0103_SH3KBP1-3/3
Purpose: Protein expression and purification of human SH3 domain construct SH3KBP1-3/3
Depositing lab: Sachdev Sidhu. Depositing organization: University of Toronto. Publication: Comprehensive Analysis of the Human SH3 Domain Family Reveals a Wide Variety of Non-canonical Specificities. Teyra J, Huang H, Jain S, Guan X, Dong A, Liu Y, Tempel W, Min J, Tong Y, Kim PM, Bader GD, Sidhu SS. Structure. 2017 Oct 3;25(10):1598-1610.e3. doi: 10.1016/j.str.2017.07.017. Epub 2017 Sep 7. PubMed 28890361.
Backbone
  Vector backbone: pHH0103
  Vector type: Bacterial Expression
Growth in bacteria
  Bacterial resistance: Ampicillin, 100 μg/mL
  Growth temperature: 37°C
  Growth strain: DH5alpha
  Copy number: Low Copy
Gene/Insert
  Gene/Insert name: SH3KBP1-3/3
  Species: H. sapiens (human)
  Insert size (bp): 195
  Entrez Gene: SH3KBP1 (a.k.a. AGMX2, CD2BP3, CIN85, GIG10, HSB-1, HSB1, IMD61, MIG18)
  Cloning method: Restriction Enzyme; 5′ cloning site Sfi1 (unknown if destroyed); 3′ cloning site Not1 (unknown if destroyed)
Terms and licenses: Academic/Nonprofit Terms; Industry Terms: Not Available to Industry
How to cite: pHH0103_SH3KBP1-3/3 was a gift from Sachdev Sidhu (Addgene plasmid # 91250 ; http://n2t.net/addgene:91250 ; RRID:Addgene_91250)
