>Addgene plasmid #91250 | pHH0103_SH3KBP1-3/3 | depositor partial sequence | sequence record 175738 | insert sequence
GGCCCAGCCGGCCGACTACTGTAAAGTGATTTTTCCGTATGAAGCCCAGAATGACGACGAACTGACGATT
AAAGAAGGCGATATTGTGACCCTGATTAACAAAGATTGCATTGACGTCGGTTGGTGGGAAGGTGAACTGA
ACGGCCGTCGCGGTGTGTTTCCGGATAATTTCGTTAAACTGCTGCCGGCGGCCGC
